>Addgene plasmid #118383 | pENTR-actin-V159N | addgene full sequence | sequence record 229719 | Addgene NGS Result
CTTTCCTGCGTTATCCCCTGATTCTGTGGATAACCGTATTACCGCCTTTGAGTGAGCTGATACCGCTCGC
CGCAGCCGAACGACCGAGCGCAGCGAGTCAGTGAGCGAGGAAGCGGAAGAGCGCCCAATACGCAAACCGC
CTCTCCCCGCGCGTTGGCCGATTCATTAATGCAGCTGGCACGACAGGTTTCCCGACTGGAAAGCGGGCAG
TGAGCGCAACGCAATTAATACGCGTACCGCTAGCCAGGAAGAGTTTGTAGAAACGCAAAAAGGCCATCCG
TCAGGATGGCCTTCTGCTTAGTTTGATGCCTGGCAGTTTATGGCGGGCGTCCTGCCCGCCACCCTCCGGG
CCGTTGCTTCACAACGTTCAAATCCGCTCCCGGCGGATTTGTCCTACTCAGGAGAGCGTTCACCGACAAA
CAACAGATAAAACGAAAGGCCCAGTCTTCCGACTGAGCCTTTCGTTTTATTTGATGCCTGGCAGTTCCCT
ACTCTCGCGTTAACGCTAGCATGGATGTTTTCCCAGTCACGACGTTGTAAAACGACGGCCAGTCTTAAGC
TCGGGCCCCAAATAATGATTTTATTTTGACTGATAGTGACCTGTTCGTTGCAACAAATTGATGAGCAATG
CTTTTTTATAATGCCAACTTTGTACAAAAAAGCAGGCTCCGCGGCCGCCCCCTTCACCATGGATGATGAT
ATCGCCGCGCTCGTCGTCGACAACGGCTCCGGCATGTGCAAGGCCGGCTTCGCGGGCGACGATGCCCCCC
GGGCCGTCTTCCCCTCCATCGTGGGGCGCCCCAGGCACCAGGGCGTGATGGTGGGCATGGGTCAGAAGGA
TTCCTATGTGGGCGACGAGGCCCAGAGCAAGAGAGGCATCCTCACCCTGAAGTACCCCATCGAGCACGGC
ATCGTCACCAACTGGGACGACATGGAGAAAATCTGGCACCACACCTTCTACAATGAGCTGCGTGTGGCTC
CCGAGGAGCACCCCGTGCTGCTGACCGAGGCCCCCCTGAACCCCAAGGCCAACCGCGAGAAGATGACCCA
GATCATGTTTGAGACCTTCAACACCCCAGCCATGTACGTTGCTATCCAGGCTGTGCTATCCCTGTACGCC
TCTGGCCGTACCACTGGCATCGTGATGGACTCCGGTGACGGGAACACCCACACTGTGCCCATCTACGAGG
GGTATGCCCTCCCCCATGCCATCCTGCGTCTGGACCTGGCTGGCCGGGACCTGACTGACTACCTCATGAA
GATCCTCACCGAGCGCGGCTACAGCTTCACCACCACGGCCGAGCGGGAAATCGTGCGTGACATTAAGGAG
AAGCTGTGCTACGTCGCCCTGGACTTCGAGCAAGAGATGGCCACGGCTGCTTCCAGCTCCTCCCTGGAGA
AGAGCTACGAGCTGCCTGACGGCCAGGTCATCACCATTGGCAATGAGCGGTTCCGCTGCCCTGAGGCACT
CTTCCAGCCTTCCTTCCTGGGCATGGAGTCCTGTGGCATCCACGAAACTACCTTCAACTCCATCATGAAG
TGTGACGTGGACATCCGCAAAGACCTGTACGCCAACACAGTGCTGTCTGGCGGCACCACCATGTACCCTG
GCATTGCCGACAGGATGCAGAAGGAGATCACTGCCCTGGCACCCAGCACAATGAAGATCAAGATCATTGC
TCCTCCTGAGCGCAAGTACTCCGTGTGGATCGGCGGCTCCATCCTGGCCTCGCTGTCCACCTTCCAGCAG
ATGTGGATCAGCAAGCAGGAGTATGACGAGTCCGGCCCCTCCATCGTCCACCGCAAATGCTTCTAGAAGG
GTGGGCGCGCCGACCCAGCTTTCTTGTACAAAGTTGGCATTATAAGAAAGCATTGCTTATCAATTTGTTG
CAACGAACAGGTCACTATCAGTCAAAATAAAATCATTATTTGCCATCCAGCTGATATCCCCTATAGTGAG
TCGTATTACATGGTCATAGCTGTTTCCTGGCAGCTCTGGCCCGTGTCTCAAAATCTCTGATGTTACATTG
CACAAGATAAAAATATATCATCATGAACAATAAAACTGTCTGCTTACATAAACAGTAATACAAGGGGTGT
TATGAGCCATATTCAACGGGAAACGTCGAGGCCGCGATTAAATTCCAACATGGATGCTGATTTATATGGG
TATAAATGGGCTCGCGATAATGTCGGGCAATCAGGTGCGACAATCTATCGCTTGTATGGGAAGCCCGATG
CGCCAGAGTTGTTTCTGAAACATGGCAAAGGTAGCGTTGCCAATGATGTTACAGATGAGATGGTCAGACT
AAACTGGCTGACGGAATTTATGCCTCTTCCGACCATCAAGCATTTTATCCGTACTCCTGATGATGCATGG
TTACTCACCACTGCGATCCCCGGAAAAACAGCATTCCAGGTATTAGAAGAATATCCTGATTCAGGTGAAA
ATATTGTTGATGCGCTGGCAGTGTTCCTGCGCCGGTTGCATTCGATTCCTGTTTGTAATTGTCCTTTTAA
CAGCGATCGCGTATTTCGTCTCGCTCAGGCGCAATCACGAATGAATAACGGTTTGGTTGATGCGAGTGAT
TTTGATGACGAGCGTAATGGCTGGCCTGTTGAACAAGTCTGGAAAGAAATGCATAAACTTTTGCCATTCT
CACCGGATTCAGTCGTCACTCATGGTGATTTCTCACTTGATAACCTTATTTTTGACGAGGGGAAATTAAT
AGGTTGTATTGATGTTGGACGAGTCGGAATCGCAGACCGATACCAGGATCTTGCCATCCTATGGAACTGC
CTCGGTGAGTTTTCTCCTTCATTACAGAAACGGCTTTTTCAAAAATATGGTATTGATAATCCTGATATGA
ATAAATTGCAGTTTCATTTGATGCTCGATGAGTTTTTCTAATCAGAATTGGTTAATTGGTTGTAACACTG
GCAGAGCATTACGCTGACTTGACGGGACGGCGCAAGCTCATGACCAAAATCCCTTAACGTGAGTTACGCG
TCGTTCCACTGAGCGTCAGACCCCGTAGAAAAGATCAAAGGATCTTCTTGAGATCCTTTTTTTCTGCGCG
TAATCTGCTGCTTGCAAACAAAAAAACCACCGCTACCAGCGGTGGTTTGTTTGCCGGATCAAGAGCTACC
AACTCTTTTTCCGAAGGTAACTGGCTTCAGCAGAGCGCAGATACCAAATACTGTTCTTCTAGTGTAGCCG
TAGTTAGGCCACCACTTCAAGAACTCTGTAGCACCGCCTACATACCTCGCTCTGCTAATCCTGTTACCAG
TGGCTGCTGCCAGTGGCGATAAGTCGTGTCTTACCGGGTTGGACTCAAGACGATAGTTACCGGATAAGGC
GCAGCGGTCGGGCTGAACGGGGGGTTCGTGCACACAGCCCAGCTTGGAGCGAACGACCTACACCGAACTG
AGATACCTACAGCGTGAGCTATGAGAAAGCGCCACGCTTCCCGAAGGGAGAAAGGCGGACAGGTATCCGG
TAAGCGGCAGGGTCGGAACAGGAGAGCGCACGAGGGAGCTTCCAGGGGGAAACGCCTGGTATCTTTATAG
TCCTGTCGGGTTTCGCCACCTCTGACTTGAGCGTCGATTTTTGTGATGCTCGTCAGGGGGGCGGAGCCTA
TGGAAAAACGCCAGCAACGCGGCCTTTTTACGGTTCCTGGCCTTTTGCTGGCCTTTTGCTCACATGTT
Features (pLannotate 1.2.2; 10 found; start..end, strand, type, name):
    121..213     +  CDS            lacI (fragment): lac repressor; lacI; The lac repressor binds to the lac operator to inhibit transcription in E. coli. This inhibition can be relieved by adding lactose or isopropyl-β-D-thiogalactopyranoside (IPTG).
    268..295     -  terminator     rrnB T2 terminator: transcription terminator T2 from the E. coli rrnB gene
    427..470     +  terminator     rrnB T1 terminator: Escherichia coli rrnB; transcription terminator T1 from the E. coli rrnB gene
    517..553     -  CDS            lacZα (fragment): LacZα fragment of β-galactosidase; lacZ fragment
    569..668     +  protein_bind   attL1: mutant version of attL; recombination site for the Gateway® LR reaction LR Clonase™
    689..1813    +  CDS            ACTB: ACTB_BOVIN - Experimental evidence at protein level: Swiss-Prot protein existence level 1. Actin is a highly conserved protein that polymerizes to produce filaments that form cross-linked networks in the cytoplasm of cells. Actin exists in both monomeric (G-actin) and polymeric (F-actin) forms, both forms playing key functions, such as cell motility and contraction. In addition to their role in the cytoplasmic cytoskeleton, G- and F-actin also localize in the nucleus, and regulate gene transcription and motility and repair of damaged DNA. From Bos taurus (Bovine).
   1833..1932    -  protein_bind   attL2: mutant version of attL; recombination site for the Gateway® LR reaction LR Clonase™
   1950..1968    -  promoter       T7 promoter: promoter for bacteriophage T7 RNA polymerase
   2102..2911    +  CDS            KanR: aminoglycoside phosphotransferase; aph(3')-Ia; confers resistance to kanamycin in bacteria or G418 (Geneticin®) in eukaryotes
   3058..3646    +  rep_origin     ori: high-copy-number ColE1/pMB1/pBR322/pUC origin of replication
