[The description below was written by a language model from this plasmid's Addgene catalogue record and pLannotate feature annotations shown in this document.]
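Description:
pENTR-actin-V159N is a Gateway entry clone (listed in the catalogue as a donor plasmid) built on the commercial pENTR-TOPO backbone, about 3.7 kb in total. It is maintained in E. coli as a high-copy plasmid through a ColE1/pUC-type origin of replication and is selected with kanamycin via an aminoglycoside phosphotransferase (KanR) gene. Upstream of the cloning region sit the rrnB T1 and T2 transcription terminators, which insulate the insert from read-through transcription originating in the backbone. Short lacI and lacZα fragments are also annotated there and appear to be non-functional remnants.

The payload is the human beta-actin (ACTB) coding sequence, roughly 1.1 kb, carrying the V159N point mutation. The automated annotation matched this ORF to the bovine ACTB protein entry, which reflects how highly conserved actin is rather than a different source species; the catalogue gives the species as human. The ORF is flanked by attL1 and attL2 sites, so an LR Clonase reaction can transfer it directionally into any attR-containing destination vector, where promoters, tags or reporters are supplied. The entry clone itself has no promoter positioned to express actin: the only promoter annotated is a T7 promoter lying outside attL2 and oriented back toward the insert, a standard feature of the backbone. No epitope tags or fusion partners are annotated on the actin ORF.

The recorded purpose is simply to serve as a Gateway-compatible source of actin-V159N. The associated publication concerns analysis of the nuclear actin interactome, which suggests the mutant was shuttled into expression vectors for such studies, although the record does not describe the functional effect of the V159N substitution.
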