Addgene plasmid #118383: pENTR-actin-V159N
Purpose: Gateway compatible donor vector with actin-V159N.
Depositing lab: Maria Vartiainen. Depositing organization: University of Helsinki. Publication: Nuclear actin interactome analysis links actin to KAT14 histone acetyl transferase and mRNA splicing. Viita T, Kyheroinen S, Prajapati B, Virtanen J, Frilander MJ, Varjosalo M, Vartiainen MK. J Cell Sci. 2019 Apr 17;132(8). pii: jcs.226852. doi: 10.1242/jcs.226852. PubMed 30890647.
Backbone
  Vector backbone: pENTR-TOPO
  Backbone manufacturer: Thermo Fisher Scientific
  Vector type: Donor-plasmid
Growth in bacteria
  Bacterial resistance: Kanamycin, 50 μg/mL
  Growth temperature: 37°C
  Growth strain: DH5alpha
  Copy number: High Copy
Gene/Insert
  Gene/Insert name: actin beta (alt name: ACTB)
  Species: H. sapiens (human)
  Insert size (bp): 1127
  Mutation: V159N
  Entrez Gene: ACTB (a.k.a. BKRNS, BNS, BRWS1, CSMH, DDS1, PS1TP5BP1, THC8)
  Cloning method: Ligation Independent Cloning
  Sequencing primers: 5′ GTAAAACGACGGCCAGT; 3′ CAGGAAACAGCTATGAC
Terms and licenses: Academic/Nonprofit Terms; Industry Terms: Not Available to Industry
Depositor comments: Please visit https://www.biorxiv.org/content/10.1101/445973v1 for BioRxiv preprint
How to cite: pENTR-actin-V159N was a gift from Maria Vartiainen (Addgene plasmid # 118383 ; http://n2t.net/addgene:118383 ; RRID:Addgene_118383)
